>Addgene plasmid #222356 | pJMP12068 | addgene full sequence | sequence record 439066 | Addgene NGS Result
GGGCTAATACGGTTTAAACGACCTCCTGGATTTGCTCAGACAGCCTTTTCGTCATTCGTTTCAGCCAAAA
AACTTAAGACCGCCGGTCTTGTCCACTACCTTGCAGTAATGCGGTGGACAGGATCGGCGGTTTTCTTTTC
TCTTCTCAAGAAGTTCCTATACTTTCTAGAGAATAGGAACTTCGGAATAGGAACTTCCTCCTGAACGGCC
ATAAGAACGAAGGCTGTCTGTTGAACTCTCGAGCCGTGGAAACGGATGAAGGCACGAACCCAGTTGACAT
AAGCCTGTTCGGTTCGTAAACTGTAATGCAAGTAGCGTATGCGCTCAAAACTGGATGGCTTTCTTGCCGC
CAAGGATCTGATGGCGCAGGGGATCAAGATCTGATCAAGAGACAGGATGAGGATCGTTTCGCATGATTGA
ACAAGATGGATTGCACGCAGGTTCTCCGGCCGCTTGGGTGGAGAGGCTATTCGGCTATGACTGGGCACAA
CAGACAATCGGCTGCTCTGATGCCGCCGTGTTCCGGCTGTCAGCGCAGGGGCGCCCGGTTCTTTTTGTCA
AGACCGACCTGTCCGGTGCCCTGAATGAACTGCAGGACGAGGCAGCGCGGCTATCGTGGCTGGCCACGAC
GGGCGTTCCTTGCGCAGCTGTGCTCGACGTTGTCACTGAAGCGGGAAGGGACTGGCTGCTATTGGGCGAA
GTGCCGGGGCAGGATCTCCTGTCATCTCACCTTGCTCCTGCCGAGAAAGTATCCATCATGGCTGATGCAA
TGCGGCGGCTGCATACGCTTGATCCGGCTACCTGCCCATTCGACCACCAAGCGAAACATCGCATCGAGCG
AGCACGTACTCGGATGGAAGCCGGTCTTGTCGATCAGGATGATCTGGACGAAGAGCATCAGGGGCTCGCG
CCAGCCGAACTGTTCGCCAGGCTCAAGGCGCGCATGCCCGACGGCGAGGATCTCGTCGTGACCCACGGCG
ATGCCTGCTTGCCGAATATCATGGTGGAAAATGGCCGCTTTTCTGGATTCATCGACTGTGGCCGGCTGGG
TGTGGCGGACCGCTATCAGGACATAGCGTTGGCTACCCGTGATATTGCTGAAGAGCTTGGCGGCGAATGG
GCTGACCGCTTCCTCGTGCTTTACGGTATCGCCGCTCCCGATTCGCAGCGCATCGCCTTCTATCGCCTTC
TTGACGAGTTCTTCTGAGCGGGACTCTGGGGTTCGAAATGACTCGAGCATCAGCTTCAAAAGCGCTCTGA
AGTTCCTATACTTTCTAGAGAATAGGAACTTCGGAATAGGTACTTCAAGATCCCCAATTCGAGCTCATCG
TCCGGGCCGCAAGCTCCTAGCGGCGGATTTGTCCTACTCAGGAGAGCGTTCACCGACAAACAACAGATAA
AACGAAAGGCCCAGTCTTTCGACTGAGCCTTTCGTTTTATTTGATGCCTCAAGCTAGAGAGTCATTACCC
CAGGCGTTTAAGGGCACCAATAACTGCCTTAAAAAAATTACGCCCCGCCCTGCCACTCATCGCAGTCTAG
CTTGGATTCTCACCAATAAAAAACGCCCGGCGGCAACCGAGCGTTCTGAACAAATCCAGATGGAGTTCTG
AGGTCATTACTGGATCTATCAACAGGAGTCCAAGCTCAGCTAATTAAGCTAGCTTATCGATACCGTCGAC
CTCGAACCCCACGCCCCTCTTTAATACGACGGGCAATTTGCACTTCAGAAAATGAAGAGTTTGCTTTAGC
CATAACAAAAGTCCAGTATGCTTTTTCACAGCATAACTGGACTGATTTCAGTTTACAACTATTCTGTCTA
GTTTAAGACTTTATTGTCATAGTTTAGATCTATTTTGTTCAGTTTAAGACTTTATTGTCCGCCCACACCT
GCTTACGCAGGGCATCCATTTATTACTCAACCGTAACCGATTTTGCCAGGTTACGCGGCTGGTCCTCTAG
CTGGCGTAATAGCGAAGAGGCCCGCACCGATCGCCCTTCCCAACAGTTGCGCAGCCTGAATGGCGAATGG
CGCCTGATGCGGTATTTTCTCCTTACGCATCTGTGCGGTATTTCACACCGCACATGGTGCACTCTCAGTA
CAATCTGCTCTGATGCCGCATAGTTAAGCCAGCCCCGACACCCGCCAACACCCGCTGACGCGCCCTGACG
GGCTTGTCTGCTCCCGGCATCCGCTTACAGACAAGCTGTGACCGTCTCCGGGAGCTGCATGTGTCAGAGG
TTTTCACCGTCGTCACCGAAACGCGCGAGACGAAAGGGCCTCGTGATACGCCTATTTTTATAGGTTAATG
TCATGATAATAATGGTTTCTTAGACGTCAGGTGGCACTTTTCGGGGAAATGTGCGCGGAACCCCTATTTG
TTTATTTTTCTAAATACATTCAAATATGTATCCGCTCATGAGACAATAACCCTGATAAATGCTTCAATAA
TATTGAAAAAGGAAGAGTATGAGTATTCAACATTTCCGTGTCGCCCTTATTCCCTTTTTTGCGGCATTTT
GCCTTCCTGTTTTTGCTCACCCAGAAACGCTGGTGAAAGTAAAAGATGCTGAAGATCAGTTGGGTGCACG
AGTGGGTTACATCGAACTGGATCTCAACAGCGGTAAGATCCTTGAGAGTTTTCGCCCCGAAGAACGTTTT
CCAATGATGAGCACTTTTAAAGTTCTGCTATGTGGCGCGGTATTATCCCGTATTGACGCCGGGCAAGAGC
AACTCGGTCGCCGCATACACTATTCTCAGAATGACTTGGTTGAGTACTCACCAGTCACAGAAAAGCATCT
TACGGATGGCATGACAGTAAGAGAATTATGCAGTGCTGCCATAACCATGAGTGATAACACTGCGGCCAAC
TTACTTCTGACAACGATCGGAGGACCGAAGGAGCTAACCGCTTTTTTGCACAACATGGGGGATCATGTAA
CTCGCCTTGATCGTTGGGAACCGGAGCTGAATGAAGCCATACCAAACGACGAGCGTGACACCACGATGCC
TGTAGCAATGGCAACAACGTTGCGCAAACTATTAACTGGCGAACTACTTACTCTAGCTTCCCGGCAACAA
TTAATAGACTGGATGGAGGCGGATAAAGTTGCAGGACCACTTCTGCGCTCGGCCCTTCCGGCTGGCTGGT
TTATTGCTGATAAATCTGGAGCCGGTGAGCGTGGGTCCCGCGGTATCATTGCAGCACTGGGGCCAGATGG
TAAGCCCTCCCGTATCGTAGTTATCTACACGACGGGGAGTCAGGCAACTATGGATGAACGAAATAGACAG
ATCGCTGAGATAGGTGCCTCACTGATTAAGCATTGGTAACTGTCAGACCAAGTTTACTCATATATACTTT
AGATTGATTTAAAACTTCATTTTTAATTTAAAAGGATCTAGGTGAAGATCCTTTTTGATAATCTCATGAC
CAAAATCCCTTAACGTGAGTTTTCGTTCCACTGAGCGTCAGACCCCGTAGAAAAGATCAAAGGCAGTTAT
TGGTGCCTCACTGATTAAGCATTGGTAACTGTCAGACCAAGTTTACTCATATATACTTTAGATTGATTTA
AAACTTCATTTTTAATTTTTGCGGCCGATCTGAAGATCAGCAGTTCAACCTGTTGATAGTACGTACTAAG
CTCTCATGTTTCACGTACTAAGCTCTCATGTTTAACGTACTAAGCTCTCATGTTTAACGAACTAAACCCT
CATGGCTAACGTACTAAGCTCTCATGGCTAACGTACTAAGCTCTCATGTTTCACGTACTAAGCTCTCATG
TTTGAACAATAAAATTAATATAAATCAGCAACTTAAATAGCCTCTAAGGTTTTAAGTTTTATAAGAAAAA
AAAGAATATATAAGGCTTTTAAAGCTTTTAAGGTTTAACGGTTGTGGACAACAAGCCAGGGATGTAACGC
ACTGAGAAGCCCTTAGAGCCTCTCAAAGCAATTTTGAGTGACACAGGAACACTTAACGGCTGACATGGGA
ATTAGCCACGGCATCACAGTATCGTGATGACAGAGGCAGGGAGTGCGGCCTTTTTACGGTTCCTGGCCTT
TTGCTGGCCTTTTGCTCACATGTTCTTTCCTGCGTTATCAGGGGATTCCTTAAGGTATACTTTCCGCTGC
ATAACCCTGCTTCGGGGTCATTATAGCGATTTTTTCGGTATATCCATCCTTTTTCGCACGATATACAGGA
TTTTGCCAAAGGGTTCGTGTAGACTTTCCTTGGTGTATCCAACGGCGTCAGCCGGGCAGGATAGGTGAAG
TAGGCCCACCCGCGAGCGGGTGTTCCTTCTTCACTGTCCCTTATTCGCACCTGGCGGTGCTCAACGGGAA
TCCTGCTCTGCGAGGCTGGCCGATAAGCTCTGATAGGGTCAGTGAGCGAGGAAGCGGAAGAGCCCAAACA
TAACAGGAAGAAAAATGCCCCGCTGTGGGCGGACAAAATAGTTGGGAACTGGGAGGGGTGGAAATGGAGT
TTTTAAGGATTATTTAGGGAAGAGTGACAAAATAGATGGGAACTGGGTGTAGCGTCGTAAGCTAATACGA
AAATTAAAAATGACAAAATAGTTTGGAACTAGATTTCACTTATCTGGTTCTTGAGGCGGTTAAAAGAGCC
GTACTCTTCTCCGATGTCGACTAGGCCATGATGCTCATTCTGTGAAAAGGCCATCCGTCAGGATGGCCTT
CTGCTTAATTTGATGCCTGGCAGTTTATGGCGGGCGTCCTGCCCGCCACCCTCCGGGCCGTTGCTTCGCA
ACGTTCAAATCCGCTCCCGGCGGATTTGTCCTACTCAGGAGAGCGTTCACCGACAAACAACAGATAAAAC
GAAAGGCCCAGTCTTTCGACTGAGCCTTTCGTTTTATTTGATGCCTGGCAGTTCCCTACTCTCGCATGGG
GAGACCCCACACTACCATCGGCGCTACGGCGTTTCACTTCTGAGTTCGGCATGGGGTCAGGTGGGACCAC
CGCGCTACTGCCGCCAGGCAAATTCTGTTTTATCAGACCGCTTCTGCGTTCTGATTTAATCTGTATCAGG
CTGAAAATCTTCTCTCATCCGCCAAAACAGCCAAGCTTGCATGCCTGCAGGTCGACTCTAGAGGATCCCC
GGGTACCGAGCTCGAATTCCATGGTCTGTTTCCTGTGTGCTGCTGATGTGCTCAGTATCTTGTTATCCGC
TCACATTGTCAATATTTTATCTGATTAATGAGACGTCTTTACGACCTGCACAGCCATACCACAGCTTCCG
ATGGCTGCCTGACTAGTCTGCAGACGTAAAAAAAGCGGCGTGGTTAGCCGCTTTTTTAATTGCCGGAGCG
CAATAAAAAAGCCCCCGGAAGGTGATCTTCCGGGGGCTTTCTCATGCGTTGCTTGTATTGAAAATGGGGG
CCATGCCTACCTATCTGCCTCCCGAAAAAGTGGCACCGAGTCGGGGAAGCGGCATGCATTTACGTTGACA
CCATCGAATGGTGCAAAACCTTTCGCGGTATGGCATGATAGCGCCCGGAAGAGAGTCAATTCAGGGTGGT
GAATGTGAAACCAGTAACGTTATACGATGTCGCAGAGTATGCCGGTGTCTCTTATCAGACCGTTTCCCGC
GTGGTGAACCAGGCCAGCCACGTTTCTGCGAAAACGCGGGAAAAAGTGGAAGCGGCGATGGCGGAGCTGA
ATTACATTCCCAACCGCGTGGCACAACAACTGGCGGGCAAACAGTCGTTGCTGATTGGCGTTGCCACCTC
CAGTCTGGCCCTGCACGCGCCGTCGCAAATTGTCGCGGCGATTAAATCTCGCGCCGATCAACTGGGTGCC
AGCGTGGTGGTGTCGATGGTAGAACGAAGCGGCGTCGAAGCCTGTAAAGCGGCGGTGCACAATCTTCTCG
CGCAACGCGTCAGTGGGCTGATCATTAACTATCCGCTGGATGACCAGGATGCCATTGCTGTGGAAGCTGC
CTGCACTAATGTTCCGGCGTTATTTCTTGATGTCTCTGACCAGACACCCATCAACAGTATTATTTTCTCC
CATGAAGATGGTACGCGACTGGGCGTGGAGCATCTGGTCGCATTGGGTCACCAGCAAATCGCGCTGTTAG
CGGGCCCATTAAGTTCTGTCTCGGCGCGTCTGCGTCTGGCTGGCTGGCATAAATATCTCACTCGCAATCA
AATTCAGCCGATAGCGGAACGGGAAGGCGACTGGAGTGCCATGTCCGGTTTTCAACAAACCATGCAAATG
CTGAATGAGGGCATCGTTCCCACTGCGATGCTGGTTGCCAACGATCAGATGGCGCTGGGCGCAATGCGCG
CCATTACCGAGTCCGGGCTGCGCGTTGGTGCGGATATCTCGGTAGTGGGATACGACGATACCGAAGATAG
CTCATGTTATATCCCGCCGTTAACCACCATCAAACAGGATTTTCGCCTGCTGGGGCAAACCAGCGTGGAC
CGCTTGCTGCAACTCTCTCAGGGCCAGGCGGTGAAGGGCAATCAGCTGTTGCCCGTCTCACTGGTGAAAA
GAAAAACCACCCTGGCGCCCAATACGCAAACCGCCTCTCCCCGCGCGTTGGCCGATTCATTAATGCAGCT
GGCACGACAGGTTTCCCGACTGGAAAGCGGGCAGTGAGCGCAACGCAATTAATGTAAGTTAGCTCACTCA
TTAGGCACCCCACCCGGGTCCTTGAGCCCCATTATCACCTCCAAAGCCTTCTCGTCTGGTCAGTTTCACC
TGTTTTACGTAAAAACCCGCTTCGGCGGGTTTTTACTTTTGGGGAAACACAGAAAAAAGCCCGCACCTGA
CAGTGCGGGCTTTTTTTTTCGACCAAAGGTGCGACTACTCTTGCCTACTACCTATCGACTGAGCTGAAAG
AATTCATGTGGCTGACCGTTCTGTTGTCTCTCGCTCTTCCGAGTAGACGAACAATAAGGCCTCCCTAACG
GGGGGCCTTTTTTATTGATAACAAAAGTCAGTGCTTCCGCTATTTCCAAAATACC
Features (pLannotate 1.2.2; 31 found; start..end, strand, type, name):
    150..197     -  protein_bind   FRT: FLP-mediated recombination occurs in the 8-bp core sequence TCTAGAAA (Turan and Bode, 2011). FLP recombinase from the Saccharomyces cerevisiae 2μ plasmid
    274..302     +  promoter       Pc promoter: intI1 (promoter lies within the coding sequence); class 1 integron promoter
    319..381     +  CDS            tnpA (fragment): TN5P_ECOLX - Also known as tnp. Experimental evidence at protein level: Swiss-Prot protein existence level 1. Mediates transposition of transposon Tn5 by a 'cut and paste' mechanism. First, the monomeric transposase binds the 19 bp inverted DNA repeats flanking the transposon. Then, dimerization of the DNA- bound transposase creates a synaptic DNA complex. After nicking of the first DNA strand, excision of the transposon proceeds through a series of intermediates. The transposase then mediates the insertion of the transposon at a new site by strand transfer. The activity of the wild- type tran
    413..1204    +  CDS            neo: KKA2_KLEPN - Also known as kan, nptII. Experimental evidence at protein level: Swiss-Prot protein existence level 1. Resistance to kanamycin, neomycin, paromomycin, ribostamycin, butirosin and gentamicin B. From Klebsiella pneumoniae.
   1259..1292    -  protein_bind   FRT (minimal): supports FLP-mediated excision but not integration (Turan and Bode, 2011) FLP recombinase from the Saccharomyces cerevisiae 2μ plasmid
   1357..1443    -  terminator     rrnB T1 terminator: Escherichia coli rrnB; transcription terminator T1 from the E. coli rrnB gene
   1507..1536    -  CDS            CmR (fragment): chloramphenicol acetyltransferase confers resistance to chloramphenicol
   1546..1640    -  terminator     lambda t0 terminator: transcription terminator from phage lambda
   1661..1685    +  misc_feature   MCS (fragment): pBluescript multiple cloning site
   1689..1887    +  mobile_element Tn7R (fragment): mini-Tn7 element (right end of the Tn7 transposon) Tn7
   1959..2027    +  CDS            lacZα (fragment): LacZα fragment of β-galactosidase; lacZ fragment
   2033..2132    -  misc_feature   bom (fragment): basis of mobility region from pBR322
   2234..2269    -  CDS            rop (fragment): Rop protein, which maintains plasmids at low copy number; rop
   2364..2468    +  promoter       AmpR promoter: bla
   2469..3329    +  CDS            AmpR: β-lactamase; bla; confers resistance to ampicillin, carbenicillin, and related antibiotics
   3502..3527    +  CDS            bla(M) (fragment): β-lactamase lacking the signal sequence; bla(M); allows cytosolic expression of β-lactamase
   3597..3985    +  rep_origin     R6K γ ori: γ replication origin from E. coli plasmid R6K; requires the R6K initiator protein pi for replication
   4000..4035    +  CDS            λ integrase (fragment): integrase from phage λ; int
   4254..4362    +  oriT           oriT: incP origin of transfer
   4378..4400    +  rep_origin     RSF ori (fragment): Plasmids containing the RSF 1030 origin of replication can be propagated in E. coli cells that contain additional plasmids with compatible origins.
   4434..4599    +  mobile_element Tn7L: mini-Tn7 element (left end of the Tn7 transposon) Tn7
   4665..4692    -  terminator     rrnB T2 terminator: transcription terminator T2 from the E. coli rrnB gene
   4784..4870    -  terminator     rrnB T1 terminator: Escherichia coli rrnB; transcription terminator T1 from the E. coli rrnB gene
   4872..4987    -  ncRNA          5S rRNA: Accession: RF00001 - 5S ribosomal RNA
   5073..5129    -  misc_feature   MCS: pUC18/19 multiple cloning site
   5150..5170    -  promoter       PLtetO-1 promoter (fragment): modified phage lambda PL promoter with tet operator sites (Lutz and Bujard, 1997)
   5414..5434    +  misc_RNA       gRNA scaffold (fragment): guide RNA scaffold for the Streptococcus pyogenes CRISPR/Cas9 system
   5457..5534    +  promoter       lacIq promoter: lacI (mutant); In the lacIq allele, a single base change in the promoter boosts expression of the lacI gene about 10-fold.
   5535..6617    +  CDS            lacI: lac repressor; lacI; The lac repressor binds to the lac operator to inhibit transcription in E. coli. This inhibition can be relieved by adding lactose or isopropyl-β-D-thiogalactopyranoside (IPTG).
   6630..6651    +  protein_bind   CAP binding site: CAP binding activates transcription in the presence of cAMP. E. coli catabolite activator protein
   6722..6808    +  ncRNA          Thr leader (fragment): Accession: RF00506 - Threonine operon leader
