[The description below was written by a language model from this plasmid's Addgene catalogue record and pLannotate feature annotations shown in this document.]
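Description:
pJMP12068 is an empty bacterial expression backbone built as a mini-Tn7 delivery vector for single-copy chromosomal integration. It replicates from the R6K γ origin, which depends on the pi initiator protein and so is maintained only in pir-expressing E. coli hosts such as the listed growth strain. In other recipients it behaves as a non-replicating suicide plasmid. An incP oriT allows conjugative transfer into target bacteria. The associated publication concerns expression systems for Escherichia coli and Acinetobacter baumannii. The backbone outside the transposon carries an ampicillin resistance gene (bla) with its own promoter, and kanamycin is the recorded selection for propagation.

The transposable segment is bounded by the Tn7L and Tn7R ends. Within it sits a neo/nptII kanamycin resistance gene flanked by FRT sites, an arrangement that normally permits FLP-mediated removal of the marker after integration. The expression cassette is described in the catalogue as driven by the PabstBR promoter. The automated annotation does not name this promoter and detects only a short PLtetO-1-like fragment next to a pUC-type multiple cloning site, so its architecture cannot be read from the table. A lacI gene under the lacIq promoter is also carried between the Tn7 ends, which suggests lac repressor control and IPTG induction, consistent with the inducible, titratable systems of the publication title. rrnB T1/T2 and lambda t0 terminators insulate the cassette from surrounding transcription.

No insert is present; genes of interest are cloned into the MCS, with NcoI/BamHI recommended. Many other small annotated fragments (lacZα, rop, CmR, gRNA scaffold, λ integrase and similar) are probably cloning remnants or spurious matches. Transposition would require Tn7 transposase functions, which are not annotated on this plasmid.
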