Addgene plasmid #222356: pJMP12068
Purpose: (Empty Backbone) Tn7 integrative vector with PabstBR promoter expression cassette and kanR marker on Tn7 transposon; empty vector plasmid with MCS for cloning - we recommend NcoI/BamHI.
Depositing lab: Jason Peters. Depositing organization: University of Wisconsin, Madison. Publication: Modular, inducible, and titratable expression systems for Escherichia coli and Acinetobacter baumannii. Bacon EE, Tran JS, Nadig N, Peters JM. Microbiol Spectr. 2024 Nov 5;12(11):e0130624. doi: 10.1128/spectrum.01306-24. Epub 2024 Sep 20. PubMed 39302127.
Backbone
  Vector backbone: R6Kγ
  Vector type: Bacterial Expression
  Selectable markers: Ampicillin
Growth in bacteria
  Bacterial resistance: Kanamycin, 50 μg/mL
  Growth temperature: 37°C
  Growth strain: BW25141
  Copy number: Low Copy
Gene/Insert
  Gene/Insert name: None
Terms and licenses: Academic/Nonprofit Terms; Industry Terms: Not Available to Industry
Depositor comments: Tn7 expression vector.
How to cite: pJMP12068 was a gift from Jason Peters (Addgene plasmid # 222356 ; http://n2t.net/addgene:222356 ; RRID:Addgene_222356)
